>Addgene plasmid #18782 | MSCV Luciferase PGK-hygro | addgene full sequence | sequence record 106035 | Addgene NGS Result
AATGAAAGACCCCACCTGTAGGTTTGGCAAGCTAGCTTAAGTAACGCCATTTTGCAAGGCATGGAAAATA
CATAACTGAGAATAGAGAAGTTCAGATCAAGGTTAGGAACAGAGAGACAGCAGAATATGGGCCAAACAGG
ATATCTGTGGTAAGCAGTTCCTGCCCCGGCTCAGGGCCAAGAACAGATGGTCCCCAGATGCGGTCCCGCC
CTCAGCAGTTTCTAGAGAACCATCAGATGTTTCCAGGGTGCCCCAAGGACCTGAAATGACCCTGTGCCTT
ATTTGAACTAACCAATCAGTTCGCTTCTCGCTTCTGTTCGCGCGCTTCTGCTCCCCGAGCTCAATAAAAG
AGCCCACAACCCCTCACTCGGCGCGCCAGTCCTCCGATAGACTGCGTCGCCCGGGTACCCGTATTCCCAA
TAAAGCCTCTTGCTGTTTGCATCCGAATCGTGGACTCGCTGATCCTTGGGAGGGTCTCCTCAGATTGATT
GACTGCCCACCTCGGGGGTCTTTCATTTGGAGGTTCCACCGAGATTTGGAGACCCCTGCCCAGGGACCAC
CGACCCCCCCGCCGGGAGGTAAGCTGGCCAGCGGTCGTTTCGTGTCTGTCTCTGTCTTTGTGCGTGTTTG
TGCCGGCATCTAATGTTTGCGCCTGCGTCTGTACTAGTTAGCTAACTAGCTCTGTATCTGGCGGACCCGT
GGTGGAACTGACGAGTTCTGAACACCCGGCCGCAACCCTGGGAGACGTCCCAGGGACTTTGGGGGCCGTT
TTTGTGGCCCGACCTGAGGAAGGGAGTCGATGTGGAATCCGACCCCGTCAGGATATGTGGTTCTGGTAGG
AGACGAGAACCTAAAACAGTTCCCGCCTCCGTCTGAATTTTTGCTTTCGGTTTGGAACCGAAGCCGCGCG
TCTTGTCTGCTGCAGCGCTGCAGCATCGTTCTGTGTTGTCTCTGTCTGACTGTGTTTCTGTATTTGTCTG
AAAATTAGGGCCAGACTGTTACCACTCCCTTAAGTTTGACCTTAGGTCACTGGAAAGATGTCGAGCGGAT
CGCTCACAACCAGTCGGTAGATGTCAAGAAGAGACGTTGGGTTACCTTCTGCTCTGCAGAATGGCCAACC
TTTAACGTCGGATGGCCGCGAGACGGCACCTTTAACCGAGACCTCATCACCCAGGTTAAGATCAAGGTCT
TTTCACCTGGCCCGCATGGACACCCAGACCAGGTCCCCTACATCGTGACCTGGGAAGCCTTGGCTTTTGA
CCCCCCTCCCTGGGTCAAGCCCTTTGTACACCCTAAGCCTCCGCCTCCTCTTCCTCCATCCGCCCCGTCT
CTCCCCCTTGAACCTCCTCGTTCGACCCCGCCTCGATCCTCCCTTTATCCAGCCCTCACTCCTTCTCTAG
GCGCCGGAATTAGATCTGCGATCTGCATCTCAATTAGTCAGCAACCATAGTCCCGCCCCTAACTCCGCCC
ATCCCGCCCCTAACTCCGCCCAGTTCCGCCCATTCTCCGCCCCATCGCTGACTAATTTTTTTTATTTATG
CAGAGGCCGAGGCCGCCTCGGCCTCTGAGCTATTCCAGAAGTAGTGAGGAGGCTTTTTTGGAGGCCTAGG
CTTTTGCAAAAAGCTTGGCATTCCGGTACTGTTGGTAAAGCCACCATGGAAGACGCCAAAAACATAAAGA
AAGGCCCGGCGCCATTCTATCCGCTGGAAGATGGAACCGCTGGAGAGCAACTGCATAAGGCTATGAAGAG
ATACGCCCTGGTTCCTGGAACAATTGCTTTTACAGATGCACATATCGAGGTGGACATCACTTACGCTGAG
TACTTCGAAATGTCCGTTCGGTTGGCAGAAGCTATGAAACGATATGGGCTGAATACAAATCACAGAATCG
TCGTATGCAGTGAAAACTCTCTTCAATTCTTTATGCCGGTGTTGGGCGCGTTATTTATCGGAGTTGCAGT
TGCGCCCGCGAACGACATTTATAATGAACGTGAATTGCTCAACAGTATGGGCATTTCGCAGCCTACCGTG
GTGTTCGTTTCCAAAAAGGGGTTGCAAAAAATTTTGAACGTGCAAAAAAAGCTCCCAATCATCCAAAAAA
TTATTATCATGGATTCTAAAACGGATTACCAGGGATTTCAGTCGATGTACACGTTCGTCACATCTCATCT
ACCTCCCGGTTTTAATGAATACGATTTTGTGCCAGAGTCCTTCGATAGGGACAAGACAATTGCACTGATC
ATGAACTCCTCTGGATCTACTGGTCTGCCTAAAGGTGTCGCTCTGCCTCATAGAACTGCCTGCGTGAGAT
TCTCGCATGCCAGAGATCCTATTTTTGGCAATCAAATCATTCCGGATACTGCGATTTTAAGTGTTGTTCC
ATTCCATCACGGTTTTGGAATGTTTACTACACTCGGATATTTGATATGTGGATTTCGAGTCGTCTTAATG
TATAGATTTGAAGAAGAGCTGTTTCTGAGGAGCCTTCAGGATTACAAGATTCAAAGTGCGCTGCTGGTGC
CAACCCTATTCTCCTTCTTCGCCAAAAGCACTCTGATTGACAAATACGATTTATCTAATTTACACGAAAT
TGCTTCTGGTGGCGCTCCCCTCTCTAAGGAAGTCGGGGAAGCGGTTGCCAAGAGGTTCCATCTGCCAGGT
ATCAGGCAAGGATATGGGCTCACTGAGACTACATCAGCTATTCTGATTACACCCGAGGGGGATGATAAAC
CGGGCGCGGTCGGTAAAGTTGTTCCATTTTTTGAAGCGAAGGTTGTGGATCTGGATACCGGGAAAACGCT
GGGCGTTAATCAAAGAGGCGAACTGTGTGTGAGAGGTCCTATGATTATGTCCGGTTATGTAAACAATCCG
GAAGCGACCAACGCCTTGATTGACAAGGATGGATGGCTACATTCTGGAGACATAGCTTACTGGGACGAAG
ACGAACACTTCTTCATCGTTGACCGCCTGAAGTCTCTGATTAAGTACAAAGGCTATCAGGTGGCTCCCGC
TGAATTGGAATCCATCTTGCTCCAACACCCCAACATCTTCGACGCAGGTGTCGCAGGTCTTCCCGACGAT
GACGCCGGTGAACTTCCCGCCGCCGTTGTTGTTTTGGAGCACGGAAAGACGATGACGGAAAAAGAGATCG
TGGATTACGTCGCCAGTCAAGTAACAACCGCGAAAAAGTTGCGCGGAGGAGTTGTGTTTGTGGACGAAGT
ACCGAAAGGTCTTACCGGAAAACTCGACGCAAGAAAAATCAGAGAGATCCTCATAAAGGCCAAGAAGGGC
GGAAAGATCGCCGTGTAATTCTAGAACGAATTCTACCGGGTAGGGGAGGCGCTTTTCCCAAGGCAGTCTG
GAGCATGCGCTTTAGCAGCCCCGCTGGGCACTTGGCGCTACACAAGTGGCCTCTGGCCTCGCACACATTC
CACATCCACCGGTAGGCGCCAACCGGCTCCGTTCTTTGGTGGCCCCTTCGCGCCACCTTCTACTCCTCCC
CTAGTCAGGAAGTTCCCCCCCGCCCCGCAGCTCGCGTCGTGCAGGACGTGACAAATGGAAGTAGCACGTC
TCACTAGTCTCGTGCAGATGGACAGCACCGCTGAGCAATGGAAGCGGGTAGGCCTTTGGGGCAGCGGCCA
ATAGCAGCTTTGCTCCTTCGCTTTCTGGGCTCAGAGGCTGGGAAGGGGTGGGTCCGGGGGCGGGCTCAGG
GGCGGGCTCAGGGGCGGGGCGGGCGCCCGAAGGTCCTCCGGAGGCCCGGCATTCTGCACGCTTCAAAAGC
GCACGTCTGCCGCGCTGTTCTCCTCTTCCTCATCTCCGGGCCTTTCGACCTGCATCCCGCCACCATGAAA
AAGCCTGAACTCACCGCGACGTCTGTCGAGAAGTTTCTGATCGAAAAGTTCGACAGCGTCTCCGACCTGA
TGCAGCTCTCGGAGGGCGAAGAATCTCGTGCTTTCAGCTTCGATGTAGGAGGGCGTGGATATGTCCTGCG
GGTAAATAGCTGCGCCGATGGTTTCTACAAAGATCGTTATGTTTATCGGCACTTTGCATCGGCCGCGCTC
CCGATTCCGGAAGTGCTTGACATTGGGGAATTCAGCGAGAGCCTGACCTATTGCATCTCCCGCCGTGCAC
AGGGTGTCACGTTGCAAGACCTGCCTGAAACCGAACTGCCCGCTGTTCTGCAGCCGGTCGCGGAGGCCAT
GGATGCGATCGCTGCGGCCGATCTTAGCCAGACGAGCGGGTTCGGCCCATTCGGACCGCAAGGAATCGGT
CAATACACTACATGGCGTGATTTCATATGCGCGATTGCTGATCCCCATGTGTATCACTGGCAAACTGTGA
TGGACGACACCGTCAGTGCGTCCGTCGCGCAGGCTCTCGATGAGCTGATGCTTTGGGCCGAGGACTGCCC
CGAAGTCCGGCACCTCGTGCACGCGGATTTCGGCTCCAACAATGTCCTGACGGACAATGGCCGCATAACA
GCGGTCATTGACTGGAGCGAGGCGATGTTCGGGGATTCCCAATACGAGGTCGCCAACATCTTCTTCTGGA
GGCCGTGGTTGGCTTGTATGGAGCAGCAGACGCGCTACTTCGAGCGGAGGCATCCGGAGCTTGCAGGATC
GCCGCGGCTCCGGGCGTATATGCTCCGCATTGGTCTTGACCAACTCTATCAGAGCTTGGTTGACGGCAAT
TTCGATGATGCAGCTTGGGCGCAGGGTCGATGCGACGCAATCGTCCGATCCGGAGCCGGGACTGTCGGGC
GTACACAAATCGCCCGCAGAAGCGCGGCCGTCTGGACCGATGGCTGTGTAGAAGTACTCGCCGATAGTGG
AAACCGACGCCCCAGCACTCGTCCGAGGGCAAAGGAATAGAGTAGATGCCGACCGAACAAGAGCTGATTT
CGAGAACGCCTCAGCCAGCAACTCGCGCGAGCCTAGCAAGGCAAATGCGAGAGAACGGCCTTACGCTTGG
TGGCACAGTTCTCGTCCACAGTTCGCTAAGCTCGCTCGGCTGGGTCGCGGGAGGGCCGGTCGCAGTGATT
CAGGCCCTTCTGGATTGTGTTGGTCCCCAGGGCACGATTGTCATGCCCACGCACTCGGGTGATCTGACTG
ATCCCGCAGATTGGAGATCGCCGCCCGTGCCTGCCGATTGGGTGCAGATCCGTCGACCTGCAGCCAAGCT
TATCGATAAAATAAAAGATTTTATTTAGTCTCCAGAAAAAGGGGGGAATGAAAGACCCCACCTGTAGGTT
TGGCAAGCTAGCTTAAGTAACGCCATTTTGCAAGGCATGGAAAATACATAACTGAGAATAGAGAAGTTCA
GATCAAGGTTAGGAACAGAGAGACAGCAGAATATGGGCCAAACAGGATATCTGTGGTAAGCAGTTCCTGC
CCCGGCTCAGGGCCAAGAACAGATGGTCCCCAGATGCGGTCCCGCCCTCAGCAGTTTCTAGAGAACCATC
AGATGTTTCCAGGGTGCCCCAAGGACCTGAAATGACCCTGTGCCTTATTTGAACTAACCAATCAGTTCGC
TTCTCGCTTCTGTTCGCGCGCTTCTGCTCCCCGAGCTCAATAAAAGAGCCCACAACCCCTCACTCGGCGC
GCCAGTCCTCCGATAGACTGCGTCGCCCGGGTACCCGTGTATCCAATAAACCCTCTTGCAGTTGCATCCG
ACTTGTGGTCTCGCTGTTCCTTGGGAGGGTCTCCTCTGAGTGATTGACTACCCGTCAGCGGGGGTCTTTC
ATGGGTAACAGTTTCTTGAAGTTGGAGAACAACATTCTGAGGGTAGGAGTCGAATATTAAGTAATCCTGA
CTCAATTAGCCACTGTTTTGAATCCACATACTCCAATACTCCTGAAATAGTTCATTATGGACAGCGCAGA
AAGAGCTGGGGAGAATTGTGAAATTGTTATCCGCTCACAATTCCACACAACATACGAGCCGGAAGCATAA
AGTGTAAAGCCTGGGGTGCCTAATGAGTGAGCTAACTCACATTAATTGCGTTGCGCTCACTGCCCGCTTT
CCAGTCGGGAAACCTGTCGTGCCAGCTGCATTAATGAATCGGCCAACGCGCGGGGAGAGGCGGTTTGCGT
ATTGGGCGCTCTTCCGCTTCCTCGCTCACTGACTCGCTGCGCTCGGTCGTTCGGCTGCGGCGAGCGGTAT
CAGCTCACTCAAAGGCGGTAATACGGTTATCCACAGAATCAGGGGATAACGCAGGAAAGAACATGTGAGC
AAAAGGCCAGCAAAAGGCCAGGAACCGTAAAAAGGCCGCGTTGCTGGCGTTTTTCCATAGGCTCCGCCCC
CCTGACGAGCATCACAAAAATCGACGCTCAAGTCAGAGGTGGCGAAACCCGACAGGACTATAAAGATACC
AGGCGTTTCCCCCTGGAAGCTCCCTCGTGCGCTCTCCTGTTCCGACCCTGCCGCTTACCGGATACCTGTC
CGCCTTTCTCCCTTCGGGAAGCGTGGCGCTTTCTCATAGCTCACGCTGTAGGTATCTCAGTTCGGTGTAG
GTCGTTCGCTCCAAGCTGGGCTGTGTGCACGAACCCCCCGTTCAGCCCGACCGCTGCGCCTTATCCGGTA
ACTATCGTCTTGAGTCCAACCCGGTAAGACACGACTTATCGCCACTGGCAGCAGCCACTGGTAACAGGAT
TAGCAGAGCGAGGTATGTAGGCGGTGCTACAGAGTTCTTGAAGTGGTGGCCTAACTACGGCTACACTAGA
AGAACAGTATTTGGTATCTGCGCTCTGCTGAAGCCAGTTACCTTCGGAAAAAGAGTTGGTAGCTCTTGAT
CCGGCAAACAAACCACCGCTGGTAGCGGTGGTTTTTTTGTTTGCAAGCAGCAGATTACGCGCAGAAAAAA
AGGATCTCAAGAAGATCCTTTGATCTTTTCTACGGGGTCTGACGCTCAGTGGAACGAAAACTCACGTTAA
GGGATTTTGGTCATGAGATTATCAAAAAGGATCTTCACCTAGATCCTTTTAAATTAAAAATGAAGTTTTA
AATCAATCTAAAGTATATATGAGTAAACTTGGTCTGACAGTTACCAATGCTTAATCAGTGAGGCACCTAT
CTCAGCGATCTGTCTATTTCGTTCATCCATAGTTGCCTGACTCCCCGTCGTGTAGATAACTACGATACGG
GAGGGCTTACCATCTGGCCCCAGTGCTGCAATGATACCGCGAGACCCACGCTCACCGGCTCCAGATTTAT
CAGCAATAAACCAGCCAGCCGGAAGGGCCGAGCGCAGAAGTGGTCCTGCAACTTTATCCGCCTCCATCCA
GTCTATTAATTGTTGCCGGGAAGCTAGAGTAAGTAGTTCGCCAGTTAATAGTTTGCGCAACGTTGTTGCC
ATTGCTACAGGCATCGTGGTGTCACGCTCGTCGTTTGGTATGGCTTCATTCAGCTCCGGTTCCCAACGAT
CAAGGCGAGTTACATGATCCCCCATGTTGTGCAAAAAAGCGGTTAGCTCCTTCGGTCCTCCGATCGTTGT
CAGAAGTAAGTTGGCCGCAGTGTTATCACTCATGGTTATGGCAGCACTGCATAATTCTCTTACTGTCATG
CCATCCGTAAGATGCTTTTCTGTGACTGGTGAGTACTCAACCAAGTCATTCTGAGAATAGTGTATGCGGC
GACCGAGTTGCTCTTGCCCGGCGTCAATACGGGATAATACCGCGCCACATAGCAGAACTTTAAAAGTGCT
CATCATTGGAAAACGTTCTTCGGGGCGAAAACTCTCAAGGATCTTACCGCTGTTGAGATCCAGTTCGATG
TAACCCACTCGTGCACCCAACTGATCTTCAGCATCTTTTACTTTCACCAGCGTTTCTGGGTGAGCAAAAA
CAGGAAGGCAAAATGCCGCAAAAAAGGGAATAAGGGCGACACGGAAATGTTGAATACTCATACTCTTCCT
TTTTCAATATTATTGAAGCATTTATCAGGGTTATTGTCTCATGAGCGGATACATATTTGAATGTATTTAG
AAAAATAAACAAATAGGGGTTCCGCGCACATTTCCCCGAAAAGTGCCACCTGACGTCTAAGAAACCATTA
TTATCATGACATTAACCTATAAAAATAGGCGTATCACGAGGCCCTTTCGTCTCGCGCGTTTCGGTGATGA
CGGTGAAAACCTCTGACACATGCAGCTCCCGGAGACGGTCACAGCTTGTCTGTAAGCGGATGCCGGGAGC
AGACAAGCCCGTCAGGGCGCGTCAGCGGGTGTTGGCGGGTGTCGGGGCTGGCTTAACTATGCGGCATCAG
AGCAGATTGTACTGAGAGTGCACCATATGCGGTGTGAAATACCGCACAGATGCGTAAGGAGAAAATACCG
CATCAGGCGCCATTCGCCATTCAGGCTGCGCAACTGTTGGGAAGGGCGATCGGTGCGGGCCTCTTCGCTA
TTACGCCAGCTGGCGAAAGGGGGATGTGCTGCAAGGCGATTAAGTTGGGTAACGCCAGGGTTTTCCCAGT
CACGACGTTGTAAAACGACGGCGCAAGGAATGGTGCATGCAAGGAGATGGCGCCCAACAGTCCCCCGGCC
ACGGGGCCTGCCACCATACCCACGCCGAAACAAGCGCTCATGAGCCCGAAGTGGCGAGCCCGATCTTCCC
CATCGGTGATGTCGGCGATATAGGCGCCAGCAACCGCACCTGTGGCGCCGGTGATGCCGGCCACGATGCG
TCCGGCGTAGAGGCGATTAGTCCAATTTGTTAAAGACAGGATATCAGTGGTCCAGGCTCTAGTTTTGACT
CAACAATATCACCAGCTGAAGCCTATAGAGTACGAGCCATAGATAAAATAAAAGATTTTATTTAGTCTCC
AGAAAAAGGGGGG
Features (pLannotate 1.2.2; 21 found; start..end, strand, type, name):
      1..517     +  LTR            5' LTR: 5' long terminal repeat from murine embryonic stem cell virus
    581..922     +  misc_feature   MESV Ψ: packaging signal of murine embryonic stem cell virus
    989..1405    +  CDS            gag (truncated): truncated Moloney murine leukemia virus (MMLV) gag gene lacking the start codon
   1424..1620    +  promoter       SV40 promoter: SV40 early promoter
   1656..3308    +  CDS            luciferase: firefly luciferase; luc+; enhanced luc+ version of the luciferase gene
   3328..3827    +  promoter       PGK promoter: mouse phosphoglycerate kinase 1 promoter
   3845..4870    +  CDS            HygR: aminoglycoside phosphotransferase from E. coli; aph(4)-Ia; confers resistance to hygromycin
   4888..5166    +  CDS            yokD (fragment): YOKD_BACSU - Experimental evidence at protein level: Swiss-Prot protein existence level 1. May contribute to antibiotic resistance. From Bacillus subtilis (strain 168).
   5228..5742    +  LTR            3' LTR: 3' long terminal repeat from murine embryonic stem cell virus
   5904..5920    -  protein_bind   lac operator: The lac repressor binds to the lac operator to inhibit transcription in E. coli. This inhibition can be relieved by adding lactose or isopropyl-β-D-thiogalactopyranoside (IPTG). lac repressor encoded by lacI
   5928..5958    -  promoter       lac promoter: promoter for the E. coli lac operon
   5973..5994    -  protein_bind   CAP binding site: CAP binding activates transcription in the presence of cAMP. E. coli catabolite activator protein
   6007..6099    -  CDS            lacI (fragment): lac repressor; lacI; The lac repressor binds to the lac operator to inhibit transcription in E. coli. This inhibition can be relieved by adding lactose or isopropyl-β-D-thiogalactopyranoside (IPTG).
   6282..6870    -  rep_origin     ori: high-copy-number ColE1/pMB1/pBR322/pUC origin of replication
   7041..7901    -  CDS            AmpR: β-lactamase; bla; confers resistance to ampicillin, carbenicillin, and related antibiotics
   7902..8006    -  promoter       AmpR promoter: bla
   8101..8136    +  CDS            rop (fragment): Rop protein, which maintains plasmids at low copy number; rop
   8238..8337    +  misc_feature   bom (fragment): basis of mobility region from pBR322
   8343..8492    -  CDS            lacZα (fragment): LacZα fragment of β-galactosidase; lacZ fragment
   8492..8693    -  CDS            TcR (fragment): tetracycline efflux protein; tet; confers resistance to tetracycline
   8694..8792    +  CDS            env (fragment): murine leukemia virus gPr80 envelope polyprotein precursor; env; proteolytically cleaved into gp70SU and p15TM subunits
