[The description below was written by a language model from this plasmid's Addgene catalogue record, the feature table of its GenBank file and pLannotate feature annotations shown in this document.]
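Description:
MSCV Luciferase PGK-hygro is a murine stem cell virus (MSCV)-type retroviral vector for mammalian expression, catalogued as an empty backbone with no additional insert. It is about 8.8 kb and is propagated in E. coli as a high-copy plasmid through a ColE1/pUC-type origin, with ampicillin selection provided by the β-lactamase gene and its own promoter. The bacterial portion also carries short annotated remnants of lac regulatory elements, lacI, lacZα, rop, bom, a tetracycline resistance gene and a murine leukemia virus env sequence. These appear to be non-functional leftovers of the vector's cloning history.

The proviral region is bounded by 5' and 3' long terminal repeats of murine embryonic stem cell virus. It includes the Ψ packaging signal and a truncated gag segment lacking its start codon, a region that typically promotes efficient encapsidation of the genomic RNA when gag, pol and env are supplied in trans by a packaging cell line. Downstream, an SV40 early promoter annotation lies immediately upstream of the enhanced firefly luciferase (luc+) coding sequence, so the reporter may be expressed from this internal promoter as well as from LTR-driven transcripts. A mouse PGK promoter then drives the hygromycin phosphotransferase gene, allowing selection of stably transduced mammalian cells. A short fragment annotated as yokD follows the hygromycin cassette and is probably a spurious homology match.

The record states no specific purpose, but the design suits making hygromycin-selectable cell populations that stably express luciferase, for example for bioluminescence-based assays. The separate GenBank record covers only a roughly 1 kb partial read annotated with an MSCV reverse primer site and adds no further feature information.
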