Addgene plasmid #18782: MSCV Luciferase PGK-hygro
Purpose: (Empty Backbone)
Depositing lab: Scott Lowe. Depositing organization: Cold Spring Harbor Laboratory.
Backbone
  Vector backbone: MSCV Luciferase PGK Hygro
  Vector type: Mammalian Expression, Retroviral, Luciferase
  Selectable markers: Hygromycin
Growth in bacteria
  Bacterial resistance: Ampicillin, 100 μg/mL
  Growth temperature: 37°C
  Growth strain: DH5alpha
  Copy number: High Copy
Gene/Insert
  Gene/Insert name: None
  Cloning method: Restriction Enzyme
  Sequencing primers: 5′ MSCV
Terms and licenses: Academic/Nonprofit Terms; Industry Terms: Not Available to Industry
How to cite: MSCV Luciferase PGK-hygro was a gift from Scott Lowe (Addgene plasmid # 18782 ; http://n2t.net/addgene:18782 ; RRID:Addgene_18782)
