LOCUS       Exported 1055 bp ds-DNA linear SYN 18-MAY-2021
DEFINITION  synthetic linear DNA
ACCESSION   .
VERSION     .
KEYWORDS    MSCV Luciferase PGK-hygro
SOURCE      synthetic DNA construct
  ORGANISM  synthetic DNA construct
REFERENCE   1 (bases 1 to 1055)
  TITLE     Lowe Lab Plasmids
REFERENCE   2 (bases 1 to 1055)
  AUTHORS   .
  TITLE     Direct Submission
  JOURNAL   Exported May 18, 2021 from SnapGene Server 1.1.58
            http://www.snapgene.com
FEATURES             Location/Qualifiers
     source          1..1055
                     /organism="synthetic DNA construct"
                     /mol_type="other DNA"
     primer_bind     3..26
                     /label=MSCV-rev
                     /note="Murine stem cell virus, reverse primer"
ORIGIN
        1 cccagcgggg ctgctaaagc gcatgctcca gactgccttg ggaaaagcgc ctcccctacc
       61 cggtagaatt cgttctagaa ttacacggcg atctttccgc ccttcttggc ctttatgagg
      121 atctctctga tttttcttgc gtcgagtttt ccggtaagac ctttcggtac ttcgtccaca
      181 aacacaactc ctccgcgcaa ctttttcgcg gttgttactt gactggcgac gtaatccacg
      241 atctcttttt ccgtcatcgt ctttccgtgc tccaaaacaa caacggcggc gggaagttca
      301 ccggcgtcat cgtcgggaag acctgcgaca cctgcgtcga agatgttggg gtgttggagc
      361 aagatggatt ccaattcagc gggagccacc tgatagcctt tgtacttaat cagagacttc
      421 aggcggtcaa cgatgaagaa gtgttcgtct tcgtcccagt aagctatgtc tccagaatgt
      481 agccatccat ccttgtcaat caaggcgttg gtcgcttccg gattgtttac ataaccggac
      541 ataatcatag gacctctcac acacagttcg cctctttgat taacgcccag cgttttcccg
      601 gtatccagat ccacaacctt cgcttcaaaa aatggaacaa ctttaccgac cgcgcccggt
      661 ttatcatccc cctcgggtgt aatcagaata gctgatgtag tctcagtgag cccatatcct
      721 tgcctgatac ctggcagatg gaacctcttg gcaaccgctt ccccgacttc cttagagagg
      781 ggagcgccac cagaagcaat ttcgtgtaaa ttagataaat cgtatttgtc aatcagagtg
      841 cttttggcga agaaggagaa tagggttggc accagcagcg cactttgaat cttgtaatcc
      901 tgaaggctcc tcagaaacag ctcttcttca aatctataca ttaagacgac tcgaaatcca
      961 catatcaaat atccgagtgt agtaaacatt ccaaaaccgt gatggaatgg aacaacactt
     1021 aaaatcgcag tatccggaat gatttgattg ccaaa
//
