>Addgene plasmid #18782 | MSCV Luciferase PGK-hygro | addgene partial sequence | sequence record 98346 | pLXSN5 5'-CCCTTGAACCTCCTCGTTCGACC-3'
TCCTCCCTTTATCCAGCCCTCACTCCTTCTCTAGGCGCCGGAATTAGATCTGCGATCTGCATCTCAATTA
GTCAGCAACCATAGTCCCGCCCCTAACTCCGCCCATCCCGCCCCTAACTCCGCCCAGTTCCGCCCATTCT
CCGCCCCATCGCTGACTAATTTTTTTTATTTATGCAGAGGCCGAGGCCGCCTCGGCCTCTGAGCTATTCC
AGAAGTAGTGAGGAGGCTTTTTTGGAGGCCTAGGCTTTTGCAAAAAGCTTGGCATTCCGGTACTGTTGGT
AAAGCCACCATGGAAGACGCCAAAAACATAAAGAAAGGCCCGGCGCCATTCTATCCGCTGGAAGATGGAA
CCGCTGGAGAGCAACTGCATAAGGCTATGAAGAGATACGCCCTGGTTCCTGGAACAATTGCTTTTACAGA
TGCACATATCGAGGTGGACATCACTTACGCTGAGTACTTCGAAATGTCCGTTCGGTTGGCAGAAGCTATG
AAACGATATGGGCTGAATACAAATCACAGAATCGTCGTATGCAGTGAAAACTCTCTTCAATTCTTTATGC
CGGTGTTGGGCGCGTTATTTATCGGAGTTGCAGTTGCGCCCGCGAACGACATTTATAATGAACGTGAATT
GCTCAACAGTATGGGCATTTCGCAGCCTACCGTGGTGTTCGTTTCCAAAAAGGGGTTGCAAAAAATTTTG
AACGTGCAAAAAAAGCTCCCAATCATCCAAAAAATTATTATCATGGATTCTAAAACGGATTACCAGGGAT
TTCAGTCGATGTACACGTTCGTCACATCTCATCTACCTCCCGGTTTTAATGAATACGATTTTGTGCCAGA
GTCCTTCGATAGGGACAAGACAATTGCACTGATCATGAACTCCTCTGGATCTACTGGTCTGCCTAAAGGT
GTCGCTCTGCCTCATAGAACTGCCTGCGTGAGATTCTCGCATGCCAGAGATCCTATTTTTGGCAATCAAA
TCATTCCGGATACTGCGATTTTAAGTGTTGTTCCATTCCATCACGGTTTTGGAATGTTTACTACACTCGG
ATATT
