>Addgene plasmid #18782 | MSCV Luciferase PGK-hygro | addgene partial sequence | sequence record 98347 | mPGK-F 5'-cattctgcacgcttcaaaag-3'
TGTTCTCCTCTTCCTCATCTCCGGGCCTTTCGACCTGCATCCCGCCACCATGAAAAAGCCTGAACTCACC
GCGACGTCTGTCGAGAAGTTTCTGATCGAAAAGTTCGACAGCGTCTCCGACCTGATGCAGCTCTCGGAGG
GCGAAGAATCTCGTGCTTTCAGCTTCGATGTAGGAGGGCGTGGATATGTCCTGCGGGTAAATAGCTGCGC
CGATGGTTTCTACAAAGATCGTTATGTTTATCGGCACTTTGCATCGGCCGCGCTCCCGATTCCGGAAGTG
CTTGACATTGGGGAATTCAGCGAGAGCCTGACCTATTGCATCTCCCGCCGTGCACAGGGTGTCACGTTGC
AAGACCTGCCTGAAACCGAACTGCCCGCTGTTCTGCAGCCGGTCGCGGAGGCCATGGATGCGATCGCTGC
GGCCGATCTTAGCCAGACGAGCGGGTTCGGCCCATTCGGACCGCAAGGAATCGGTCAATACACTACATGG
CGTGATTTCATATGCGCGATTGCTGATCCCCATGTGTATCACTGGCAAACTGTGATGGACGACACCGTCA
GTGCGTCCGTCGCGCAGGCTCTCGATGAGCTGATGCTTTGGGCCGAGGACTGCCCCGAAGTCCGGCACCT
CGTGCACGCGGATTTCGGCTCCAACAATGTCCTGACGGACAATGGCCGCATAACAGCGGTCATTGACTGG
AGCGAGGCGATGTTCGGGGATTCCCAATACGAGGTCGCCAACATCTTCTTCTGGAGGCCGTGGTTGGCTT
GTATGGAGCAGCAGACGCGCTACTTCGAGCGGAGGCATCCGGAGCTTGCAGGATCGCCGCGGCTCCGGGC
GTATATGCTCCGCATTGGTCTTGACCAACTCTATCAGAGCTTGGTTGACGGCAATTTCGATGATGCAGCT
TGGGCGCAGGGTCGATGCGACGCAATCGTCCGATCCGGAGCCGGGACTGTCGGGCGTACACAAATCGCCC
GCAGAAGCGCGGCCGTCTGGACCGATGGCTGTGTAGAAGTACTCGCCGA
